Addgene plasmid #8948: Rc/CMV cyclin D1 HA
Depositing lab: Philip Hinds. Depositing organization: Tufts Medical Center. Publication: Multiple functions of D-type cyclins can antagonize pRb-mediated suppression of proliferation. Baker GL, Landis MW, Hinds PW. Cell Cycle. 2005 Feb . 4(2):330-8. 10.4161/cc.4.2.1485 PubMed 15684604.
Backbone
  Vector backbone: pRc/CMV
  Backbone size w/o insert (bp): 5542
  Vector type: Mammalian Expression
  Selectable markers: Neomycin (select with G418)
Growth in bacteria
  Bacterial resistance: Ampicillin, 100 μg/mL
  Growth temperature: 37°C
  Growth strain: DH5alpha
  Copy number: High Copy
Gene/Insert
  Gene/Insert name: cyclin D1
  Species: H. sapiens (human)
  Insert size (bp): 1100
  Entrez Gene: CCND1 (a.k.a. BCL1, D11S287E, PRAD1, U21B31)
  Tag / fusion protein: HA (C terminal on insert)
  Cloning method: Restriction Enzyme; 5′ cloning site HindIII (not destroyed); 3′ cloning site XbaI (not destroyed)
  Sequencing primers: 5′ T7
Terms and licenses: Academic/Nonprofit Terms; Industry Terms: Not Available to Industry
Depositor comments: A PCR product was digested with StuI and BspEI and the resulting ~250 bp fragment was used to replace the corresponding wildtype fragment. This resulted in the addition of the HA epitope after the final amino acid of cyclin D1 and reiteration of the final two cyclind D1 residues (DI) after the tag. In addition, 80 bp of the 3' UTS is deleted. For parent plasmid information, see Author's Map link for Rc/CMV cyclin D1.
How to cite: Rc/CMV cyclin D1 HA was a gift from Philip Hinds (Addgene plasmid # 8948 ; http://n2t.net/addgene:8948 ; RRID:Addgene_8948)
