[The description below was written by a language model from this plasmid's Addgene catalogue record.]
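Description:
Rc/CMV cyclin D1 HA is a mammalian expression plasmid built on the pRc/CMV backbone (about 5.5 kb without insert) that carries human cyclin D1 (CCND1, also known as BCL1 or PRAD1) with a C-terminal HA epitope tag. The roughly 1.1 kb insert sits between HindIII and XbaI sites, both retained after cloning. As the backbone name indicates, expression is presumably driven by a CMV promoter, although the record lists no individual regulatory elements and no feature table is provided. A T7 primer is given for sequencing into the 5′ end of the insert. The plasmid is maintained in E. coli at high copy number under ampicillin selection, and a neomycin resistance marker allows G418 selection of stably transfected mammalian cells.

According to the depositor's notes, the tagged version was derived from a parental Rc/CMV cyclin D1 plasmid by swapping a fragment of about 250 bp, bounded by StuI and BspEI, for a PCR product encoding the tag. This places the HA epitope immediately after the last amino acid of cyclin D1, and the final two cyclin D1 residues (Asp-Ile) are repeated after the tag. The replacement also removes 80 bp of the 3′ untranslated sequence.

The HA tag allows the exogenous protein to be detected or immunoprecipitated separately from endogenous cyclin D1. The associated publication concerns how D-type cyclins counteract pRb-mediated suppression of proliferation, so the construct suits transient or stable overexpression of cyclin D1 in cell cycle and Rb pathway studies.
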