>Addgene plasmid #8948 | Rc/CMV cyclin D1 HA | addgene partial sequence | sequence record 17481 | 8948 with T7
TACGGCCGCCGAATTCGGGGGCGCAGTAGCAGCGAGCAGCAGAGTCCGCACGCTCCGGCGAGGGGCAGAA
GAGCGCGAGGGAGCGCGGGGCAGCAGAAGCGAGAGCCGAGCGCGGACCCAGCCAGGACCCACAGCCCTCC
CCAGCTGCCCAGGAAGAGCCCCAGCCATGGAACACCAGCTCCTGTGCTGCGAAGTGGAAACCATCCGCCG
CGCGTACCCCGATGCCAACCTCCTCAACGACCGGGTGCTGCGGGCCATGCTGAAGGCGGAGGAGACCTGC
GCGCCCTCGGTGTCCTACTTCAAATGTGTGCAGAAGGAGGTCCTGCCGTCCATGCGGAAGATCGTCGCCA
CCTGGATGCTGGAGGTCTGCGAGGAACAGAAGTGCGAGGAGGAGGTCTTCCCGCTGGCCATGAACTACCT
GGACCGCTTCCTGTCGCTGGAGCCCGTGAAAAAGAGCCGCCTGCAGCTGCTGGGGGCCACTTGCATGTTC
GTGGCCTCTAAGATGAAGGAGACCATCCCCCTGACGGCCGAGAAGCTGTGCATCTACACCGACAACTCCA
TCCGGCCCGAGGAGCTGCTGCAAATGGAGCTGCTCCTGGTGAACAAGCTCAAGTGGAACCTGGCCGCAAT
GACCCCGCACGATTTCATTGGACACTTCCTCTC
